Addgene plasmid #128829: FUW-TetO-Cdx2
Purpose: dox-dependent expression of mouse Cdx2
Depositing lab: Yossi Buganim. Depositing organization: Hebrew University. Publication: Direct Induction of the Three Pre-implantation Blastocyst Cell Types from Fibroblasts. Benchetrit H, Jaber M, Zayat V, Sebban S, Pushett A, Makedonski K, Zakheim Z, Radwan A, Maoz N, Lasry R, Renous N, Inbar M, Ram O, Kaplan T, Buganim Y. Cell Stem Cell. 2019 Jun 6;24(6):983-994.e7. doi: 10.1016/j.stem.2019.03.018. Epub 2019 Apr 25. PubMed 31031139.
Backbone
  Vector backbone: FUW-TetO
  Vector type: Lentiviral
Growth in bacteria
  Bacterial resistance: Ampicillin, 100 μg/mL
  Growth temperature: 37°C
  Growth strain: NEB Stable
  Copy number: High Copy
Gene/Insert
  Gene/Insert name: Cdx2
  Species: M. musculus (mouse)
  Insert size (bp): 1000
  Entrez Gene: Cdx2 (a.k.a. Cdx-2)
  Cloning method: Restriction Enzyme; 5′ cloning site Unknown (unknown if destroyed); 3′ cloning site Unknown (unknown if destroyed)
Terms and licenses: Academic/Nonprofit Terms; Industry Terms: Not Available to Industry
How to cite: FUW-TetO-Cdx2 was a gift from Yossi Buganim (Addgene plasmid # 128829 ; http://n2t.net/addgene:128829 ; RRID:Addgene_128829)
