[The description below was written by a language model from this plasmid's Addgene catalogue record and pLannotate feature annotations shown in this document.]
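Description:
FUW-TetO-Cdx2 is a 9.3 kb HIV-1-based lentiviral transfer plasmid built on the FUW-TetO backbone for doxycycline-dependent expression of mouse Cdx2. In bacteria it is maintained through a high-copy ColE1/pUC-type origin and selected with ampicillin via the β-lactamase gene. An f1 origin is also present. Outside the viral region, the backbone carries an SV40 promoter/EM7 promoter–driven bleomycin/Zeocin resistance cassette with an SV40 polyadenylation signal. Because this cassette lies beyond the 3' LTR, it would not be packaged into the viral genome.

The viral genome is transcribed from a CMV enhancer/promoter fused to a truncated 5' LTR. This is followed by the Ψ packaging signal with a gag fragment, the Rev response element for Rev-dependent nuclear export of the genomic RNA, and the cPPT/CTS, which aids nuclear import of the reverse-transcribed genome. The internal expression cassette consists of a tetracycline response element with seven tetO repeats joined to a minimal CMV promoter, placed upstream of the Cdx2 coding sequence; no epitope tag or reporter is annotated. A WPRE downstream of the insert enhances transcript stability and expression. The cassette ends in a 3' LTR region, annotated as a truncated LTR preceded by nef-derived sequence, and a bGH polyadenylation signal.

The TRE promoter is silent on its own, so expression requires a tetracycline-controlled transactivator supplied separately, as none is encoded here. The associated publication concerns direct induction of pre-implantation blastocyst cell types from fibroblasts, which suggests use of the vector for inducible delivery of this transcription factor in cell fate conversion experiments.
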