Features (pLannotate 1.2.2; 32 found; start..end, strand, type, name):
     86..356     +  protein_bind   tetracycline response element: contains seven copies of the tetracycline operator tetO tetracycline repressor TetR
    367..384     +  misc_feature   MCS (fragment): pUC18/19 multiple cloning site
    389..427     +  promoter       minimal CMV promoter: human cytomegalovirus (CMV) immediate early promoter
    532..1464    +  CDS            Cdx2: CDX2_MOUSE - Also known as Cdx-2. Experimental evidence at protein level: Swiss-Prot protein existence level 1. Transcription factor which regulates the transcription of multiple genes expressed in the intestinal epithelium (PubMed:9933478, PubMed:16027724). Binds to the promoter of the intestinal sucrase- isomaltase SI and activates SI transcription (PubMed:7935448). Binds to the DNA sequence 5'-ATAAAAACTTAT-3' in the promoter region of VDR and activates VDR transcription (PubMed:9933478). Binds to and activates transcription of LPH (By similarity). Activates transcription of CLDN2 and intest
   1473..1497    +  misc_feature   MCS (fragment): pBluescript multiple cloning site
   1497..2085    +  misc_feature   WPRE: woodchuck hepatitis virus posttranscriptional regulatory element
   2022..2603    +  CDS            nef (fragment): NEF_HV1H2 - Experimental evidence at protein level: Swiss-Prot protein existence level 1. Extracellular Nef protein targets CD4(+) T-lymphocytes for apoptosis by interacting with CXCR4 surface receptors. From Human immunodeficiency virus type 1 group M subtype B (isolate HXB2) (HIV-1).
   2610..2790    +  LTR            5' LTR (truncated): truncated 5' long terminal repeat (LTR) from HIV-1
   2822..3046    +  polyA_signal   bGH poly(A) signal: bovine growth hormone polyadenylation signal
   3050..3071    +  promoter       SV40 promoter (fragment): SV40 enhancer and early promoter
   3092..3520    +  rep_origin     f1 ori (sequence partly withheld): f1 bacteriophage origin of replication; arrow indicates direction of (+) strand synthesis
   3534..3863    +  promoter       SV40 promoter: SV40 enhancer and early promoter
   3911..3958    +  promoter       EM7 promoter: synthetic bacterial promoter&nbsp
   3977..4351    +  CDS            BleoR: antibiotic-binding protein; Sh ble from Streptoalloteichus hindustanus; confers resistance to bleomycin, phleomycin, and Zeocin™
   4361..4486    +  CDS            ble (fragment): BLE_KLEPN - Experimental evidence at protein level: Swiss-Prot protein existence level 1. Binding protein with a strong affinity to the bleomycin family of antibiotics. Binds to CL990; an antimitotic-antibiotic compound. From Klebsiella pneumoniae.
   4481..4602    +  polyA_signal   SV40 poly(A) signal: SV40 polyadenylation signal
   4675..4691    -  protein_bind   lac operator: The lac repressor binds to the lac operator to inhibit transcription in E. coli. This inhibition can be relieved by adding lactose or isopropyl-β-D-thiogalactopyranoside (IPTG). lac repressor encoded by lacI
   4699..4729    -  promoter       lac promoter: promoter for the E. coli lac operon
   4744..4765    -  protein_bind   CAP binding site: CAP binding activates transcription in the presence of cAMP. E. coli catabolite activator protein
   4778..4870    -  CDS            lacI (fragment): lac repressor; lacI; The lac repressor binds to the lac operator to inhibit transcription in E. coli. This inhibition can be relieved by adding lactose or isopropyl-β-D-thiogalactopyranoside (IPTG).
   5053..5641    -  rep_origin     ori: high-copy-number ColE1/pMB1/pBR322/pUC origin of replication
   5812..6672    -  CDS            AmpR: β-lactamase; bla; confers resistance to ampicillin, carbenicillin, and related antibiotics
   6673..6777    -  promoter       AmpR promoter: bla
   6836..6888    -  misc_feature   bom (fragment): basis of mobility region from pBR322
   7043..7422    +  enhancer       CMV enhancer: human cytomegalovirus immediate early enhancer
   7423..7622    +  promoter       CMV promoter: human cytomegalovirus (CMV) immediate early promoter
   7640..7820    +  LTR            5' LTR (truncated): truncated 5' long terminal repeat (LTR) from HIV-1
   7867..7992    +  misc_feature   HIV-1 Ψ: packaging signal of human immunodeficiency virus type 1
   7976..8339    +  CDS            HIV-1 gag (fragment): gag protein from human immunodeficiency virus 1; gag
   8485..8718    +  misc_feature   RRE: The Rev response element (RRE) of HIV-1 allows for Rev-dependent mRNA export from the nucleus to the cytoplasm.
   9095..9195    +  CDS            Rev (fragment): human immunodeficiency virus 1 (HIV-1) Rev protein; rev; enhances nuclear export of unspliced and incompletely spliced viral mRNAs
   9245..29      +  misc_feature   cPPT/CTS (across the origin): central polypurine tract and central termination sequence of HIV-1
>Addgene plasmid #128829 | FUW-TetO-Cdx2 | addgene full sequence | sequence record 252920 | Addgene NGS Result
AAAAACAAATTACAAAAATTCAAAATTTTCGGGTTTATTACAGGGACAGCAGAGATCCAGTTTGGTTAGA
TCTCGAGTTTACCACTCCCTATCAGTGATAGAGAAAAGTGAAAGTCGAGTTTACCACTCCCTATCAGTGA
TAGAGAAAAGTGAAAGTCGAGTTTACCACTCCCTATCAGTGATAGAGAAAAGTGAAAGTCGAGTTTACCA
CTCCCTATCAGTGATAGAGAAAAGTGAAAGTCGAGTTTACCACTCCCTATCAGTGATAGAGAAAAGTGAA
AGTCGAGTTTACCACTCCCTATCAGTGATAGAGAAAAGTGAAAGTCGAGTTTACCACTCCCTATCAGTGA
TAGAGAAAAGTGAAAGTCGAGCTCGGTACCCGGGTCGAGGTAGGCGTGTACGGTGGGAGGCCTATATAAG
CAGAGCTCGTTTAGTGAACCGTCAGATCGCCTGGAGACGCCATCCACGCTGTTTTGACCTCCATAGAAGA
CACCGGGACCGATCCAGCCTCCGCGGCCCCGAATTCGGCTTATGTACGTGAGCTACCTTCTGGACAAGGA
CGTGAGCATGTATCCTAGCTCCGTGCGCCACTCCGGCGGCCTGAACCTGGCTCCGCAGAACTTTGTCAGT
CCTCCGCAGTACCCGGACTACGGTGGTTACCACGTGGCGGCCGCGGCGGCTGCTACGGCGAACTTGGACA
GCGCTCAGTCCCCAGGGCCATCCTGGCCCACCGCGTACGGCGCCCCTCTCCGCGAGGACTGGAATGGCTA
CGCACCCGGGGGCGCTGCGGCAGCCAACGCGGTAGCCCACGGTCTCAATGGTGGCTCCCCGGCCGCCGCT
ATGGGCTACAGCAGCCCCGCCGAATACCACGCGCACCATCACCCGCATCATCACCCGCACCATCCGGCCG
CCTCGCCGTCCTGCGCCTCCGGCTTGCTGCAGACGCTCAACCTCGGCCCCCCGGGGCCCGCAGCCACCGC
CGCCGCCGAACAGCTGTCCCCCAGCGGCCAGCGGCGAAACCTGTGCGAGTGGATGCGGAAGCCCGCGCAG
CAGTCCCTAGGAAGCCAAGTGAAAACCAGGACAAAAGACAAATACCGGGTGGTGTACACAGACCATCAGC
GGCTGGAGCTGGAGAAGGAGTTTCACTTTAGTCGATACATCACCATCAGGAGGAAAAGTGAGCTGGCTGC
CACACTTGGGCTCTCCGAGAGGCAGGTTAAAATTTGGTTTCAGAACCGCAGAGCCAAGGAGAGGAAAATC
AAGAAGAAGCAGCAGCAGCAACAGCAGCAGCAGCAACAACAGCCTCCACAGCCGCCGCCACAACCTTCCC
AGCCTCAGCCGGGTGCCCTGCGGAGCGTGCCGGAGCCCTTGAGTCCTGTGACCTCCTTGCAAGGCTCAGT
GCCTGGTTCTGTCCCTGGGGTTCTGGGGCCAGCTGGAGGGGTTTTAAACTCCACTGTCACCCAGTGAAAG
CCGAATTCGATATCAAGCTTATCGATAATCAACCTCTGGATTACAAAATTTGTGAAAGATTGACTGGTAT
TCTTAACTATGTTGCTCCTTTTACGCTATGTGGATACGCTGCTTTAATGCCTTTGTATCATGCTATTGCT
TCCCGTATGGCTTTCATTTTCTCCTCCTTGTATAAATCCTGGTTGCTGTCTCTTTATGAGGAGTTGTGGC
CCGTTGTCAGGCAACGTGGCGTGGTGTGCACTGTGTTTGCTGACGCAACCCCCACTGGTTGGGGCATTGC
CACCACCTGTCAGCTCCTTTCCGGGACTTTCGCTTTCCCCCTCCCTATTGCCACGGCGGAACTCATCGCC
GCCTGCCTTGCCCGCTGCTGGACAGGGGCTCGGCTGTTGGGCACTGACAATTCCGTGGTGTTGTCGGGGA
AATCATCGTCCTTTCCTTGGCTGCTCGCCTGTGTTGCCACCTGGATTCTGCGCGGGACGTCCTTCTGCTA
CGTCCCTTCGGCCCTCAATCCAGCGGACCTTCCTTCCCGCGGCCTGCTGCCGGCTCTGCGGCCTCTTCCG
CGTCTTCGCCTTCGCCCTCAGACGAGTCGGATCTCCCTTTGGGCCGCCTCCCCGCATCGATACCGTCGAC
CTCGAGACCTAGAAAAACATGGAGCAATCACAAGTAGCAATACAGCAGCTACCAATGCTGATTGTGCCTG
GCTAGAAGCACAAGAGGAGGAGGAGGTGGGTTTTCCAGTCACACCTCAGGTACCTTTAAGACCAATGACT
TACAAGGCAGCTGTAGATCTTAGCCACTTTTTAAAAGAAAAGGGGGGACTGGAAGGGCTAATTCACTCCC
AACGAAGACAAGATATCCTTGATCTGTGGATCTACCACACACAAGGCTACTTCCCTGATTGGCAGAACTA
CACACCAGGGCCAGGGATCAGATATCCACTGACCTTTGGATGGTGCTACAAGCTAGTACCAGTTGAGCAA
GAGAAGGTAGAAGAAGCCAATGAAGGAGAGAACACCCGCTTGTTACACCCTGTGAGCCTGCATGGGATGG
ATGACCCGGAGAGAGAAGTATTAGAGTGGAGGTTTGACAGCCGCCTAGCATTTCATCACATGGCCCGAGA
GCTGCATCCGGACTGTACTGGGTCTCTCTGGTTAGACCAGATCTGAGCCTGGGAGCTCTCTGGCTAACTA
GGGAACCCACTGCTTAAGCCTCAATAAAGCTTGCCTTGAGTGCTTCAAGTAGTGTGTGCCCGTCTGTTGT
GTGACTCTGGTAACTAGAGATCCCTCAGACCCTTTTAGTCAGTGTGGAAAATCTCTAGCAGGGCCCGTTT
AAACCCGCTGATCAGCCTCGACTGTGCCTTCTAGTTGCCAGCCATCTGTTGTTTGCCCCTCCCCCGTGCC
TTCCTTGACCCTGGAAGGTGCCACTCCCACTGTCCTTTCCTAATAAAATGAGGAAATTGCATCGCATTGT
CTGAGTAGGTGTCATTCTATTCTGGGGGGTGGGGTGGGGCAGGACAGCAAGGGGGAGGATTGGGAAGACA
ATAGCAGGCATGCTGGGGATGCGGTGGGCTCTATGGCTTCTGAGGCGGAAAGAACCAGCTGGGGCTCTAG
GGGGTATCCCC
[124 nt withheld, positions 3092-3215]
C
[91 nt withheld, positions 3217-3307]
A
[49 nt withheld, positions 3309-3357]
CCTTTGACGTTGGAGTCCACGTTCTTT
[37 nt withheld, positions 3385-3421]
ACCCTATCTCGGTCTATTCTTTTGATTTATAAGGGATTTTGCCGATTTCGGCCTATTGGTTAAAAAATGA
GCTGATTTAACAAAAATTTAACGCGAATTAATTCTGTGGAATGTGTGTCAGTTAGGGTGTGGAAAGTCCC
CAGGCTCCCCAGCAGGCAGAAGTATGCAAAGCATGCATCTCAATTAGTCAGCAACCAGGTGTGGAAAGTC
CCCAGGCTCCCCAGCAGGCAGAAGTATGCAAAGCATGCATCTCAATTAGTCAGCAACCATAGTCCCGCCC
CTAACTCCGCCCATCCCGCCCCTAACTCCGCCCAGTTCCGCCCATTCTCCGCCCCATGGCTGACTAATTT
TTTTTATTTATGCAGAGGCCGAGGCCGCCTCTGCCTCTGAGCTATTCCAGAAGTAGTGAGGAGGCTTTTT
TGGAGGCCTAGGCTTTTGCAAAAAGCTCCCGGGAGCTTGTATATCCATTTTCGGATCTGATCAGCACGTG
TTGACAATTAATCATCGGCATAGTATATCGGCATAGTATAATACGACAAGGTGAGGAACTAAACCATGGC
CAAGTTGACCAGTGCCGTTCCGGTGCTCACCGCGCGCGACGTCGCCGGAGCGGTCGAGTTCTGGACCGAC
CGGCTCGGGTTCTCCCGGGACTTCGTGGAGGACGACTTCGCCGGTGTGGTCCGGGACGACGTGACCCTGT
TCATCAGCGCGGTCCAGGACCAGGTGGTGCCGGACAACACCCTGGCCTGGGTGTGGGTGCGCGGCCTGGA
CGAGCTGTACGCCGAGTGGTCGGAGGTCGTGTCCACGAACTTCCGGGACGCCTCCGGGCCGGCCATGACC
GAGATCGGCGAGCAGCCGTGGGGGCGGGAGTTCGCCCTGCGCGACCCGGCCGGCAACTGCGTGCACTTCG
TGGCCGAGGAGCAGGACTGACACGTGCTACGAGATTTCGATTCCACCGCCGCCTTCTATGAAAGGTTGGG
CTTCGGAATCGTTTTCCGGGACGCCGGCTGGATGATCCTCCAGCGCGGGGATCTCATGCTGGAGTTCTTC
GCCCACCCCAACTTGTTTATTGCAGCTTATAATGGTTACAAATAAAGCAATAGCATCACAAATTTCACAA
ATAAAGCATTTTTTTCACTGCATTCTAGTTGTGGTTTGTCCAAACTCATCAATGTATCTTATCATGTCTG
TATACCGTCGACCTCTAGCTAGAGCTTGGCGTAATCATGGTCATAGCTGTTTCCTGTGTGAAATTGTTAT
CCGCTCACAATTCCACACAACATACGAGCCGGAAGCATAAAGTGTAAAGCCTGGGGTGCCTAATGAGTGA
GCTAACTCACATTAATTGCGTTGCGCTCACTGCCCGCTTTCCAGTCGGGAAACCTGTCGTGCCAGCTGCA
TTAATGAATCGGCCAACGCGCGGGGAGAGGCGGTTTGCGTATTGGGCGCTCTTCCGCTTCCTCGCTCACT
GACTCGCTGCGCTCGGTCGTTCGGCTGCGGCGAGCGGTATCAGCTCACTCAAAGGCGGTAATACGGTTAT
CCACAGAATCAGGGGATAACGCAGGAAAGAACATGTGAGCAAAAGGCCAGCAAAAGGCCAGGAACCGTAA
AAAGGCCGCGTTGCTGGCGTTTTTCCATAGGCTCCGCCCCCCTGACGAGCATCACAAAAATCGACGCTCA
AGTCAGAGGTGGCGAAACCCGACAGGACTATAAAGATACCAGGCGTTTCCCCCTGGAAGCTCCCTCGTGC
GCTCTCCTGTTCCGACCCTGCCGCTTACCGGATACCTGTCCGCCTTTCTCCCTTCGGGAAGCGTGGCGCT
TTCTCATAGCTCACGCTGTAGGTATCTCAGTTCGGTGTAGGTCGTTCGCTCCAAGCTGGGCTGTGTGCAC
GAACCCCCCGTTCAGCCCGACCGCTGCGCCTTATCCGGTAACTATCGTCTTGAGTCCAACCCGGTAAGAC
ACGACTTATCGCCACTGGCAGCAGCCACTGGTAACAGGATTAGCAGAGCGAGGTATGTAGGCGGTGCTAC
AGAGTTCTTGAAGTGGTGGCCTAACTACGGCTACACTAGAAGAACAGTATTTGGTATCTGCGCTCTGCTG
AAGCCAGTTACCTTCGGAAAAAGAGTTGGTAGCTCTTGATCCGGCAAACAAACCACCGCTGGTAGCGGTG
GTTTTTTTGTTTGCAAGCAGCAGATTACGCGCAGAAAAAAAGGATCTCAAGAAGATCCTTTGATCTTTTC
TACGGGGTCTGACGCTCAGTGGAACGAAAACTCACGTTAAGGGATTTTGGTCATGAGATTATCAAAAAGG
ATCTTCACCTAGATCCTTTTAAATTAAAAATGAAGTTTTAAATCAATCTAAAGTATATATGAGTAAACTT
GGTCTGACAGTTACCAATGCTTAATCAGTGAGGCACCTATCTCAGCGATCTGTCTATTTCGTTCATCCAT
AGTTGCCTGACTCCCCGTCGTGTAGATAACTACGATACGGGAGGGCTTACCATCTGGCCCCAGTGCTGCA
ATGATACCGCGAGACCCACGCTCACCGGCTCCAGATTTATCAGCAATAAACCAGCCAGCCGGAAGGGCCG
AGCGCAGAAGTGGTCCTGCAACTTTATCCGCCTCCATCCAGTCTATTAATTGTTGCCGGGAAGCTAGAGT
AAGTAGTTCGCCAGTTAATAGTTTGCGCAACGTTGTTGCCATTGCTACAGGCATCGTGGTGTCACGCTCG
TCGTTTGGTATGGCTTCATTCAGCTCCGGTTCCCAACGATCAAGGCGAGTTACATGATCCCCCATGTTGT
GCAAAAAAGCGGTTAGCTCCTTCGGTCCTCCGATCGTTGTCAGAAGTAAGTTGGCCGCAGTGTTATCACT
CATGGTTATGGCAGCACTGCATAATTCTCTTACTGTCATGCCATCCGTAAGATGCTTTTCTGTGACTGGT
GAGTACTCAACCAAGTCATTCTGAGAATAGTGTATGCGGCGACCGAGTTGCTCTTGCCCGGCGTCAATAC
GGGATAATACCGCGCCACATAGCAGAACTTTAAAAGTGCTCATCATTGGAAAACGTTCTTCGGGGCGAAA
ACTCTCAAGGATCTTACCGCTGTTGAGATCCAGTTCGATGTAACCCACTCGTGCACCCAACTGATCTTCA
GCATCTTTTACTTTCACCAGCGTTTCTGGGTGAGCAAAAACAGGAAGGCAAAATGCCGCAAAAAAGGGAA
TAAGGGCGACACGGAAATGTTGAATACTCATACTCTTCCTTTTTCAATATTATTGAAGCATTTATCAGGG
TTATTGTCTCATGAGCGGATACATATTTGAATGTATTTAGAAAAATAAACAAATAGGGGTTCCGCGCACA
TTTCCCCGAAAAGTGCCACCTGACGTCGACGGATCGGGAGATCTCCCGATCCCCTATGGTGCACTCTCAG
TACAATCTGCTCTGATGCCGCATAGTTAAGCCAGTATCTGCTCCCTGCTTGTGTGTTGGAGGTCGCTGAG
TAGTGCGCGAGCAAAATTTAAGCTACAACAAGGCAAGGCTTGACCGACAATTGCATGAAGAATCTGCTTA
GGGTTAGGCGTTTTGCGCTGCTTCGCGATGTACGGGCCAGATATACGCGTTGACATTGATTATTGACTAG
TTATTAATAGTAATCAATTACGGGGTCATTAGTTCATAGCCCATATATGGAGTTCCGCGTTACATAACTT
ACGGTAAATGGCCCGCCTGGCTGACCGCCCAACGACCCCCGCCCATTGACGTCAATAATGACGTATGTTC
CCATAGTAACGCCAATAGGGACTTTCCATTGACGTCAATGGGTGGAGTATTTACGGTAAACTGCCCACTT
GGCAGTACATCAAGTGTATCATATGCCAAGTACGCCCCCTATTGACGTCAATGACGGTAAATGGCCCGCC
TGGCATTATGCCCAGTACATGACCTTATGGGACTTTCCTACTTGGCAGTACATCTACGTATTAGTCATCG
CTATTACCATGGTGATGCGGTTTTGGCAGTACATCAATGGGCGTGGATAGCGGTTTGACTCACGGGGATT
TCCAAGTCTCCACCCCATTGACGTCAATGGGAGTTTGTTTTGGCACCAAAATCAACGGGACTTTCCAAAA
TGTCGTAACAACTCCGCCCCATTGACGCAAATGGGCGGTAGGCGTGTACGGTGGGAGGTCTATATAAGCA
GCGCGTTTTGCCTGTACTGGGTCTCTCTGGTTAGACCAGATCTGAGCCTGGGAGCTCTCTGGCTAACTAG
GGAACCCACTGCTTAAGCCTCAATAAAGCTTGCCTTGAGTGCTTCAAGTAGTGTGTGCCCGTCTGTTGTG
TGACTCTGGTAACTAGAGATCCCTCAGACCCTTTTAGTCAGTGTGGAAAATCTCTAGCAGTGGCGCCCGA
ACAGGGACTTGAAAGCGAAAGGGAAACCAGAGGAGCTCTCTCGACGCAGGACTCGGCTTGCTGAAGCGCG
CACGGCAAGAGGCGAGGGGCGGCGACTGGTGAGTACGCCAAAAATTTTGACTAGCGGAGGCTAGAAGGAG
AGAGATGGGTGCGAGAGCGTCAGTATTAAGCGGGGGAGAATTAGATCGCGATGGGAAAAAATTCGGTTAA
GGCCAGGGGGAAAGAAAAAATATAAATTAAAACATATAGTATGGGCAAGCAGGGAGCTAGAACGATTCGC
AGTTAATCCTGGCCTGTTAGAAACATCAGAAGGCTGTAGACAAATACTGGGACAGCTACAACCATCCCTT
CAGACAGGATCAGAAGAACTTAGATCATTATATAATACAGTAGCAACCCTCTATTGTGTGCATCAAAGGA
TAGAGATAAAAGACACCAAGGAAGCTTTAGACAAGATAGAGGAAGAGCAAAACAAAAGTAAGACCACCGC
ACAGCAAGCGGCCGCTGATCTTCAGACCTGGAGGAGGAGATATGAGGGACAATTGGAGAAGTGAATTATA
TAAATATAAAGTAGTAAAAATTGAACCATTAGGAGTAGCACCCACCAAGGCAAAGAGAAGAGTGGTGCAG
AGAGAAAAAAGAGCAGTGGGAATAGGAGCTTTGTTCCTTGGGTTCTTGGGAGCAGCAGGAAGCACTATGG
GCGCAGCGTCAATGACGCTGACGGTACAGGCCAGACAATTATTGTCTGGTATAGTGCAGCAGCAGAACAA
TTTGCTGAGGGCTATTGAGGCGCAACAGCATCTGTTGCAACTCACAGTCTGGGGCATCAAGCAGCTCCAG
GCAAGAATCCTGGCTGTGGAAAGATACCTAAAGGATCAACAGCTCCTGGGGATTTGGGGTTGCTCTGGAA
AACTCATTTGCACCACTGCTGTGCCTTGGAATGCTAGTTGGAGTAATAAATCTCTGGAACAGATTTGGAA
TCACACGACCTGGATGGAGTGGGACAGAGAAATTAACAATTACACAAGCTTAATACACTCCTTAATTGAA
GAATCGCAAAACCAGCAAGAAAAGAATGAACAAGAATTATTGGAATTAGATAAATGGGCAAGTTTGTGGA
ATTGGTTTAACATAACAAATTGGCTGTGGTATATAAAATTATTCATAATGATAGTAGGAGGCTTGGTAGG
TTTAAGAATAGTTTTTGCTGTACTTTCTATAGTGAATAGAGTTAGGCAGGGATATTCACCATTATCGTTT
CAGACCCACCTCCCAACCCCGAGGGGACCCGACAGGCCCGAAGGAATAGAAGAAGAAGGTGGAGAGAGAG
ACAGAGACAGATCCATTCGATTAGTGAACGGATCGGCACTGCGTGCGCCAATTCTGCAGACAAATGGCAG
TATTCATCCACAATTTTAAAAGAAAAGGGGGGATTGGGGGGTACAGTGCAGGGGAAAGAATAGTAGACAT
AATAGCAACAGACATACAAACTAAAGAATTAC
